>Addgene plasmid #63817 | mRFP1-8 | depositor full sequence | sequence record 106550 | Full Sequence
TACGTGCCGATCAACGTCTCATTTTCGCCAGATATCCTCGAGCGCGGAATTCCCTAGGGGATCCGTTGAC
GGCTAGCTCAGTCCTAGGTACAGTGCTAGCTTCTAGAAACGACGTCGACGATCACAACTTGATGATGTAT
TCATGGCGAGCTCTGAAGACGTTATCAAAGAGTTCATGCGTTTCAAAGTTCGTATGGAAGGTTCCGTTAA
CGGTCACGAGTTCGAAATCGAAGGTGAAGGTGAAGGTCGTCCGTACGAAGGTACCCAGACCGCTAAACTG
AAAGTTACCAAAGGTGGTCCGCTGCCGTTCGCTTGGGACATCCTGTCCCCGCAGTTCCAGTACGGTTCCA
AAGCTTACGTTAAACACCCGGCTGACATCCCGGACTACCTGAAACTGTCCTTCCCGGAAGGTTTCAAATG
GGAACGTGTTATGAACTTCGAAGACGGTGGTGTTGTTACCGTTACCCAGGACTCCTCCCTGCAAGACGGT
GAGTTCATCTACAAAGTTAAACTGCGTGGTACCAACTTCCCGTCCGACGGTCCGGTTATGCAGAAAAAAA
CCATGGGTTGGGAAGCTTCCACCGAACGTATGTACCCGGAAGACGGTGCTCTGAAAGGTGAAATCAAAAT
GCGTCTGAAACTGAAAGACGGTGGTCACTACGACGCTGAAGTTAAAACCACCTACATGGCTAAAAAACCG
GTTCAGCTGCCGGGTGCTTACAAAACCGACATCAAACTGGACATCACCTCCCACAACGAAGACTACACCA
TCGTTGAACAGTACGAACGTGCTGAAGGTCGTCACTCCACCGGTGCTTAATAAGGCCGGCCGTGCTAGTG
TAGATCGCTACTAGAGCCAGGCATCAAATAAAACGAAAGGCTCAGTCGAAAGACTGGGCCTTTCGTTTTA
TCTGTTGTTTGTCGGTGAACGCTCTCTACTAGAGTCACACTGGCTCACCTTCGGGTGGGCCTTTCTGCGT
TTATACAATTGACTAGTCTGCAGAAAAGCGGCCGCGGCATCAAATAAAACGAAAGGCTCAGTCGAAAGAC
TGGGCCTTTCGTTTTATCTGTTGTTTGTCGGTGAACGCTCTCCTGAGTAGGACAAATCCGCCGCCCTAGA
GCATGCGCGTTCGGCTGCGGCGAGCGGTATCAGCTCACTCAAAGGCGGTAATACGGTTATCCACAGAATC
AGGGGATAACGCAGGAAAGAACATGTGAGCAAAAGGCCAGCAAAAGGCCAGGAACCGTAAAAAGGCCGCG
TTGCTGGCGTTTTTCCATAGGCTCCGCCCCCCTGACGAGCATCACAAAAATCGACGCTCAAGTCAGAGGT
GGCGAAACCCGACAGGACTATAAAGATACCAGGCGTTTCCCCCTGGAAGCTCCCTCGTGCGCTCTCCTGT
TCCGACCCTGCCGCTTACCGGATACCTGTCCGCCTTTCTCCCTTCGGGAAGCGTGGCGCTTTCTCATAGC
TCACGCTGTAGGTATCTCAGTTCGGTGTAGGTCGTTCGCTCCAAGCTGGGCTGTGTGCACGAACCCCCCG
TTCAGCCCGACCGCTGCGCCTTATCCGGTAACTATCGTCTTGAGTCCAACCCGGTAAGACACGACTTATC
GCCACTGGCAGCAGCCACTGGTAACAGGATTAGCAGAGCGAGGTATGTAGGCGGTGCTACAGAGTTCTTG
AAGTGGTGGCCTAACTACGGCTACACTAGAAGGACAGTATTTGGTATCTGCGCTCTGCTGAAGCCAGTTA
CCTTCGGAAAAAGAGTTGGTAGCTCTTGATCCGGCAAACAAACCACCGCTGGTAGCGGTGGTTTTTTTGT
TTGCAAGCAGCAGATTACGCGCAGAAAAAAAGGATCTCAAGAAGATCCTTTGATCTTTTCTACGGGGTCT
GACGCTCAGTGGAACGAAAACTCACGTTAAGGGATTTTGGTCATGCCCGGGTGCTTGGATTCTCACCAAT
AAAAAACGCCCGGCGGCAACCGAGCGTTCTGAACAAATCCAGATGGAGTTCTGAGGTCATTACTGGATCT
ATCAACAGGAGTCCAAGCGGTACCGATATCAAATTACGCCCCGCCCTGCCACTCATCGCAGTACTGTTGT
AATTCATTAAGCATTCTGCCGACATGGAAGCCATCACAAACGGCATGATGAACCTGAATCGCCAGCGGCA
TCAGCACCTTGTCGCCTTGCGTATAATATTTGCCCATGGTGAAAACGGGGGCGAAGAAGTTGTCCATATT
GGCCACGTTTAAATCAAAACTGGTGAAACTCACCCAGGGATTGGCTGAGACGAAAAACATATTCTCAATA
AACCCTTTAGGGAAATAGGCCAGGTTTTCACCGTAACACGCCACATCTTGCGAATATATGTGTAGAAACT
GCCGGAAATCGTCGTGGTATTCACTCCAGAGCGATGAAAACGTTTCAGTTTGCTCATGGAAAACGGTGTA
ACAAGGGTGAACACTATCCCATATCACCAGCTCACCGTCTTTCATTGCCATACGAAATTCCGGATGAGCA
TTCATCAGGCGGGCAAGAATGTGAATAAAGGCCGGATAAAACTTGTGCTTATTTTTCTTTACGGTCTTTA
AAAAGGCCGTAATATCCAGCTGAACGGTCTGGTTATAGGTACATTGAGCAACTGACTGAAATGCCTCAAA
ATGTTCTTTACGATGCCATTGGGATATATCAACGGTGGTATATCCAGTGATTTTTTTCTCCATTTTAGCT
TCCTTAGCTCCTGAAAATCTCGATAACTCAAAAAATACGCCCGGTAGTGATCTTATTTCATTATGGTGAA
AGTTGGAACCTCT
Features (pLannotate 1.2.2; 9 found; start..end, strand, type, name):
     66..90      +  promoter       J23119(SpeI) promoter (fragment): bacterial promoter (Registry of Standard Biological Parts BBa J23119) modified to end with an SpeI site
    143..817     +  CDS            mRFP1: mRFP1 is a basic (constitutively fluorescent) red fluorescent protein published in 2002, derived from Discosoma sp.. It is reported to be a somewhat slowly-maturing monomer with low acid sensitivity.
    865..936     +  terminator     rrnB T1 terminator: transcription terminator T1 from the E. coli rrnB gene
    952..979     +  terminator     T7Te terminator: phage T7 early transcription terminator
   1021..1107    +  terminator     rrnB T1 terminator: Escherichia coli rrnB; transcription terminator T1 from the E. coli rrnB gene
   1272..1860    -  rep_origin     ori: high-copy-number ColE1/pMB1/pBR322/pUC origin of replication
   1949..2043    -  terminator     lambda t0 terminator: transcription terminator from phage lambda
   2067..2723    -  CDS            cat: CAT_ECOLX - Experimental evidence at protein level: Swiss-Prot protein existence level 1. This enzyme is an effector of chloramphenicol resistance in bacteria. From Escherichia coli. This protein is used as a marker in many commonly used cloning vectors, such as pACYC184.
   2724..13      -  promoter       cat promoter (across the origin): promoter of the E. coli cat gene encoding chloramphenicol acetyltransferase
