[The description below was written by a language model from this plasmid's Addgene catalogue record and pLannotate feature annotations shown in this document.]
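Description:
mRFP1-8 is a small (about 2.8 kb) bacterial expression plasmid built on the FTV backbone and propagated in E. coli as a high-copy vector. Replication relies on a ColE1/pMB1-type origin, and selection is by chloramphenicol through a cat (chloramphenicol acetyltransferase) gene driven by its native promoter and followed by the phage lambda t0 terminator. The resistance cassette and origin are both oriented opposite to the reporter cassette.

The payload is a single reporter gene, mRFP1, a monomeric red fluorescent protein derived from Discosoma, here as a synthetic version codon-optimized for E. coli. The catalogue lists the constitutive Anderson-series promoter J23100 as the driver. The automated annotation instead labels the short upstream promoter element as a fragment of the closely related J23119, a partial match that probably reflects the sequence similarity within this promoter family rather than a different part. Between the promoter and the mRFP1 start lies an unannotated stretch of roughly fifty nucleotides where the ribosome binding site would sit. That RBS is the variable element of the construct, although the record gives neither its sequence nor its strength. Downstream, transcription is stopped by a series of terminators (rrnB T1, T7Te and a second rrnB T1), insulating the reporter from the rest of the plasmid.

The plasmid is one member of an RBS library in which the same promoter and coding sequence are paired with different ribosome binding sites to give a range of translation rates. Such sets use red fluorescence as a readout for mapping how translation initiation strength relates to protein expression level, and for tuning or optimizing expression in engineered bacterial genetic systems.
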