Addgene plasmid #63817: mRFP1-8
Purpose: A member of an RBS library for mRFP1 with different translation rates
Depositing lab: Howard Salis. Depositing organization: Pennsylvania State University. Publication: Efficient search, mapping, and optimization of multi-protein genetic systems in diverse bacteria. Farasat I, Kushwaha M, Collens J, Easterbrook M, Guido M, Salis HM. Mol Syst Biol. 2014 Jun 21;10:731. doi: 10.15252/msb.20134955. PubMed 24952589.
Backbone
  Vector backbone: FTV
  Vector type: Bacterial Expression
Growth in bacteria
  Bacterial resistance: Chloramphenicol, 25 μg/mL
  Growth temperature: 37°C
  Growth strain: DH10B
  Copy number: High Copy
Gene/Insert
  Gene/Insert name: mRFP1
  Species: Synthetic
  Mutation: Codon optimized for E.coli
  Promoter: J23100
  Cloning method: Restriction Enzyme; 5′ cloning site unknown (unknown if destroyed); 3′ cloning site unknown (unknown if destroyed)
  Sequencing primers: 5′ RNAde-BB-3 (tacggacgaccttcaccttc)
Terms and licenses: Academic/Nonprofit Terms; Industry Terms: Not Available to Industry
How to cite: mRFP1-8 was a gift from Howard Salis (Addgene plasmid # 63817 ; http://n2t.net/addgene:63817 ; RRID:Addgene_63817)
