>Addgene plasmid #63817 | mRFP1-8 | addgene partial sequence | sequence record 108515 | jkRFP-F 5'-tggtcactacgacgctgaag-3'
CCGACATCAAACTGGACATCACCTCCCACAACGAAGACTACACCATCGTTGAACAGTACGAACGTGCTGA
AGGTCGTCACTCCACCGGTGCTTAATAAGGCCGGCCGTGCTAGTGTAGATCGCTACTAGAGCCAGGCATC
AAATAAAACGAAAGGCTCAGTCGAAAGACTGGGCCTTTCGTTTTATCTGTTGTTTGTCGGTGAACGCTCT
CTACTAGAGTCACACTGGCTCACCTTCGGGTGGGCCTTTCTGCGTTTATACAATTGACTAGTCCAACTGC
AGAAAAGCGGCCGCGGCATCAAATAAAACGAAAGGCTCAGTCGAAAGACTGGGCCTTTCGTTTTATCTGT
TGTTTGTCGGTGAACGCTCTCCTGAGTAGGACAAATCCGCCGCCCTAGAGCATGCGCGTTCGGCTGCGGC
GAGCGGTATCAGCTCACTCAAAGGCGGTAATACGGTTATCCACAGAATCAGGGGATAACGCAGGAAAGAA
CATGTGAGCAAAAGGCCAGCAAAAGGCCAGGAACCGTAAAAAGGCCGCGTTGCTGGCGTTTTTCCATAGG
CTCCGCCCCCCTGACGAGCATCACAAAAATCGACGCTCAAGTCAGAGGTGGCGAAACCCGACAGGACTAT
AAAGATACCAGGCGTTTCCCCCTGGAAGCTCCCTCGTGCGCTCTCCTGTTCCGACCCTGCCGCTTACCGG
ATACCTGTCCGCCTTTCTCCCTTCGGGAAGCGTGGCGCTTTCTCATAGCTCACGCTGTAGGTATCTCAGT
TCGGTGTAGGTCGTTCGCT
