>Addgene plasmid #63817 | mRFP1-8 | addgene partial sequence | sequence record 108516 | jkRFP-R 5'-gctttggaaccgtactggaa-3'
TTTGGTAACTTTCAGTTTAGCGGTCTGGGTACCTTCGTACGGACGACCTTCACCTTCACCTTCGATTTCG
AACTCGTGACCGTTAACGGAACCTTCCATACGAACTTTGAAACGCATGAACTCTTTGATAACGTCTTCAG
AGCTCGCCATGAATACATCATCAAGTTGTGATCGTCGACGTCGTTTCTAGAAGCTAGCACTGTACCTAGG
ACTGAGCTAGCCGTCAACGGATCCCCTAGGGAATTCCGCGCTCGAGGATATCTGGCGAAAATGAGACGTT
GATCGGCACGTAAGAGGTTCCAACTTTCACCATAATGAAATAAGATCACTACCGGGCGTATTTTTTGAGT
TATCGAGATTTTCAGGAGCTAAGGAAGCTAAAATGGAGAAAAAAATCACTGGATATACCACCGTTGATAT
ATCCCAATGGCATCGTAAAGAACATTTTGAGGCATTTCAGTCAGTTGCTCAATGTACCTATAACCAGACC
GTTCAGCTGGATATTACGGCCTTTTTAAAGACCGTAAAGAAAAATAAGCACAAGTTTTATCCGGCCTTTA
TTCACATTCTTGCCCGCCTGATGAATGCTCATCCGGAATTTCGTATGGCAATGAAAGACGGTGAGCTGGT
GATATGGGATAGTGTTCACCCTTGTTACACCGTTTTCCATGAGCAAACTGAAACGTTTTCATCGCTCTGG
AGTGAATACCACGACGATTTCCGGCAGTTTCTACACATATATTCGCAAGATGTGGCGTGTTACGGTG
